>Addgene plasmid #238620 | HiBiT-GABBR1 Fusion Vector | depositor full sequence | sequence record 475095 | HiBiT-GABBR1 Fusion Vector sequence 7235 bps
TCAATATTGGCCATTAGCCATATTATTCATTGGTTATATAGCATAAATCAATATTGGCTATTGGCCATTG
CATACGTTGTATCTATATCATAATATGTACATTTATATTGGCTCATGTCCAATATGACCGCCATGTTGGC
ATTGATTATTGACTAGTTATTAATAGTAATCAATTACGGGGTCATTAGTTCATAGCCCATATATGGAGTT
CCGCGTTACATAACTTACGGTAAATGGCCCGCCTGGCTGACCGCCCAACGACCCCCGCCCATTGACGTCA
ATAATGACGTATGTTCCCATAGTAACGCCAATAGGGACTTTCCATTGACGTCAATGGGTGGAGTATTTAC
GGTAAACTGCCCACTTGGCAGTACATCAAGTGTATCATATGCCAAGTCCGCCCCCTATTGACGTCAATGA
CGGTAAATGGCCCGCCTGGCATTATGCCCAGTACATGACCTTACGGGACTTTCCTACTTGGCAGTACATC
TACGTATTAGTCATCGCTATTACCATGGTGATGCGGTTTTGGCAGTACACCAATGGGCGTGGATAGCGGT
TTGACTCACGGGGATTTCCAAGTCTCCACCCCATTGACGTCAATGGGAGTTTGTTTTGGCACCAAAATCA
ACGGGACTTTCCAAAATGTCGTAATAACCCCGCCCCGTTGACGCAAATGGGCGGTAGGCGTGTACGGTGG
GAGGTCTATATAAGCAGAGCTGGTTTAGTGAACCGTCAGATCACTAGAAGCTTTATTGCGGTAGTTTATC
ACAGTTAAATTGCTAACGCAGTCAGTGCTTCTGACACAACAGTCTCGAACTTAAGCTGCAGAAGTTGGTC
GTGAGGCACTGGGCAGGTAAGTATCAAGGTTACAAGACAGGTTTAAGGAGACCAATAGAAACTGGGCTTG
TCGAGACAGAGAAGACTCTTGCGTTTCTGATAGGCACCTATTGGTCTTACTGACATCCACTTTGCCTTTC
TCTCCACAGGTGTCCACTCCCAGTTCAATTACAGCTCTTAAGGCTAGAGTATTAATACGACTCACTATAG
GGCTAGCGCTCACCATGAACTCCTTCTCCACAAGCGCCTTCGGTCCAGTTGCCTTCTCCCTGGGCCTGCT
CCTGGTGTTGCCTGCTGCCTTCCCTGCCCCAGTCTCCGTGAGCGGCTGGCGGCTGTTCAAGAAGATTAGC
GGGAGCTCCGGTGGCTCGAGCGGTGCGATCGCCCCGGGCGCGGGCGGGGCGCAGACCCCCAACGCCACCT
CAGAAGGTTGCCAGATCATACACCCGCCCTGGGAAGGGGGCATCAGGTACCGGGGCCTGACTCGGGACCA
GGTGAAGGCTATCAACTTCCTGCCAGTGGACTATGAGATTGAGTATGTGTGCCGGGGGGAGCGCGAGGTG
GTGGGGCCCAAGGTCCGCAAGTGCCTGGCCAACGGCTCCTGGACAGATATGGACACACCCAGCCGCTGTG
TCCGAATCTGCTCCAAGTCTTATTTGACCCTGGAAAATGGGAAGGTTTTCCTGACGGGTGGGGACCTCCC
AGCTCTGGACGGAGCCCGGGTGGATTTCCGGTGTGACCCCGACTTCCATCTGGTGGGCAGCTCCCGGAGC
ATCTGTAGTCAGGGCCAGTGGAGCACCCCCAAGCCCCACTGCCAGGTGAATCGAACGCCACACTCAGAAC
GGCGCGCAGTGTACATCGGGGCACTGTTTCCCATGAGCGGGGGCTGGCCAGGGGGCCAGGCCTGCCAGCC
CGCGGTGGAGATGGCGCTGGAGGACGTGAATAGCCGCAGGGACATCCTGCCGGACTATGAGCTCAAGCTC
ATCCACCACGACAGCAAGTGTGATCCAGGCCAAGCCACCAAGTACCTATATGAGCTGCTCTACAACGACC
CTATCAAGATCATCCTTATGCCTGGCTGCAGCTCTGTCTCCACGCTGGTGGCTGAGGCTGCTAGGATGTG
GAACCTCATTGTGCTTTCCTATGGCTCCAGCTCACCAGCCCTGTCAAACCGGCAGCGTTTCCCCACTTTC
TTCCGAACGCACCCATCAGCCACACTCCACAACCCTACCCGCGTGAAACTCTTTGAAAAGTGGGGCTGGA
AGAAGATTGCTACCATCCAGCAGACCACTGAGGTCTTCACTTCGACTCTGGACGACCTGGAGGAACGAGT
GAAGGAGGCTGGAATTGAGATTACTTTCCGCCAGAGTTTCTTCTCAGATCCAGCTGTGCCCGTCAAAAAC
CTGAAGCGCCAGGATGCCCGAATCATCGTGGGACTTTTCTATGAGACTGAAGCCCGGAAAGTTTTTTGTG
AGGTGTACAAGGAGCGTCTCTTTGGGAAGAAGTACGTCTGGTTCCTCATTGGGTGGTATGCTGACAATTG
GTTCAAGATCTACGACCCTTCTATCAACTGCACAGTGGATGAGATGACTGAGGCGGTGGAGGGCCACATC
ACAACTGAGATTGTCATGCTGAATCCTGCCAATACCCGCAGCATTTCCAACATGACATCCCAGGAATTTG
TGGAGAAACTAACCAAGCGACTGAAAAGACACCCTGAGGAGACAGGAGGCTTCCAGGAGGCACCGCTGGC
CTATGATGCCATCTGGGCCTTGGCACTGGCCCTGAACAAGACATCTGGAGGAGGCGGCCGTTCTGGTGTG
CGCCTGGAGGACTTCAACTACAACAACCAGACCATTACCGACCAAATCTACCGGGCAATGAACTCTTCGT
CCTTTGAGGGTGTCTCTGGCCATGTGGTGTTTGATGCCAGCGGCTCTCGGATGGCATGGACGCTTATCGA
GCAGCTTCAGGGTGGCAGCTACAAGAAGATTGGCTACTATGACAGCACCAAGGATGATCTTTCCTGGTCC
AAAACAGATAAATGGATTGGAGGGTCCCCCCCAGCTGACCAGACCCTGGTCATCAAGACATTCCGCTTCC
TGTCACAGAAACTCTTTATCTCCGTCTCAGTTCTCTCCAGCCTGGGCATTGTCCTAGCTGTTGTCTGTCT
GTCCTTTAACATCTACAACTCACATGTCCGTTATATCCAGAACTCACAGCCCAACCTGAACAACCTGACT
GCTGTGGGCTGCTCACTGGCTTTAGCTGCTGTCTTCCCCCTGGGGCTCGATGGTTACCACATTGGGAGGA
ACCAGTTTCCTTTCGTCTGCCAGGCCCGCCTCTGGCTCCTGGGCCTGGGCTTTAGTCTGGGCTACGGTTC
CATGTTCACCAAGATTTGGTGGGTCCACACGGTCTTCACAAAGAAGGAAGAAAAGAAGGAGTGGAGGAAG
ACTCTGGAACCCTGGAAGCTGTATGCCACAGTGGGCCTGCTGGTGGGCATGGATGTCCTCACTCTCGCCA
TCTGGCAGATCGTGGACCCTCTGCACCGGACCATTGAGACATTTGCCAAGGAGGAACCTAAGGAAGATAT
TGACGTCTCTATTCTGCCCCAGCTGGAGCATTGCAGCTCCAGGAAGATGAATACATGGCTTGGCATTTTC
TATGGTTACAAGGGGCTGCTGCTGCTGCTGGGAATCTTCCTTGCTTATGAGACCAAGAGTGTGTCCACTG
AGAAGATCAATGATCACCGGGCTGTGGGCATGGCTATCTACAATGTGGCAGTCCTGTGCCTCATCACTGC
TCCTGTCACCATGATTCTGTCCAGCCAGCAGGATGCAGCCTTTGCCTTTGCCTCTCTTGCCATAGTTTTC
TCCTCCTATATCACTCTTGTTGTGCTCTTTGTGCCCAAGATGCGCAGGCTGATCACCCGAGGGGAATGGC
AGTCGGAGGCGCAGGACACCATGAAGACAGGGTCATCGACCAACAACAACGAGGAGGAGAAGTCCCGGCT
GTTGGAGAAGGAGAACCGTGAACTGGAAAAGATCATTGCTGAGAAAGAGGAGCGTGTCTCTGAACTGCGC
CATCAACTCCAGTCTCGGCAGCAGCTCCGCTCCCGGCGCCACCCACCGACACCCCCAGAACCCTCTGGGG
GCCTGCCCAGGGGACCCCCTGAGCCCCCCGACCGGCTTAGCTGTGATGGGAGTCGAGTGCATTTGCTTTA
TAAGGTTTAAACGAATTCGGGCTCGGTACCCGGGGATCCTCTAGAGTCGACCTGCAGGCATGCAAGCTGA
TCCGGCTGCTAACAAAGCCCGAAAGGAAGCTGAGTTGGCTGCTGCCACCGCTGAGCAATAACTAGCATAA
CCCCTTGGGGCGGCCGCTTCGAGCAGACATGATAAGATACATTGATGAGTTTGGACAAACCACAACTAGA
ATGCAGTGAAAAAAATGCTTTATTTGTGAAATTTGTGATGCTATTGCTTTATTTGTAACCATTATAAGCT
GCAATAAACAAGTTAACAACAACAATTGCATTCATTTTATGTTTCAGGTTCAGGGGGAGATGTGGGAGGT
TTTTTTAAGCAAGTAAAACCTCTACAAATGTGGTAAAATCGAATTTTAACAAAATATTAACGCTTACAAT
TTCCTGATGCGGTATTTTCTCCTTACGCATCTGTGCGGTATTTCACACCGCATACGCGGATCTGCGCAGC
ACCATGGCCTGAAATAACCTCTGAAAGAGGAACTTGGTTAGGTACCTTCTGAGGCGGAAAGAACCAGCTG
TGGAATGTGTGTCAGTTAGGGTGTGGAAAGTCCCCAGGCTCCCCAGCAGGCAGAAGTATGCAAAGCATGC
ATCTCAATTAGTCAGCAACCAGGTGTGGAAAGTCCCCAGGCTCCCCAGCAGGCAGAAGTATGCAAAGCAT
GCATCTCAATTAGTCAGCAACCATAGTCCCGCCCCTAACTCCGCCCATCCCGCCCCTAACTCCGCCCAGT
TCCGCCCATTCTCCGCCCCATGGCTGACTAATTTTTTTTATTTATGCAGAGGCCGAGGCCGCCTCGGCCT
CTGAGCTATTCCAGAAGTAGTGAGGAGGCTTTTTTGGAGGCCTAGGCTTTTGCAAAAAGCTTAATTAACT
GTTGACAATTAATCATCGGCATAGTATATCGGCATAGTATAATACGACAAGGTGAGGAACTAAACCCAGG
AGGCAGATCATGATTGAACAAGATGGATTGCACGCAGGTTCTCCGGCCGCTTGGGTGGAGAGGCTATTCG
GCTATGACTGGGCACAACAGACAATCGGCTGCTCTGATGCCGCCGTGTTCCGGCTGTCAGCGCAGGGGCG
CCCGGTTCTTTTTGTCAAGACCGACCTGTCCGGTGCCCTGAATGAACTGCAGGACGAGGCAGCGCGGCTA
TCGTGGCTGGCCACGACGGGCGTTCCTTGCGCAGCTGTGCTCGACGTTGTCACTGAAGCGGGAAGGGACT
GGCTGCTATTGGGCGAAGTGCCGGGGCAGGATCTCCTGTCATCTCACCTTGCTCCTGCCGAGAAAGTATC
CATCATGGCTGATGCAATGCGGCGGCTGCATACGCTTGATCCGGCTACCTGCCCATTCGACCACCAAGCG
AAACATCGCATCGAGCGAGCACGTACTCGGATGGAAGCCGGTCTTGTCGATCAGGATGATCTGGACGAAG
AGCATCAGGGGCTCGCGCCAGCCGAACTGTTCGCCAGGCTCAAGGCGCGCATGCCCGACGGCGAGGATCT
CGTCGTGACCCATGGCGATGCCTGCTTGCCGAATATCATGGTGGAAAATGGCCGCTTTTCTGGATTCATC
GACTGTGGCCGGCTGGGTGTGGCGGACCGCTATCAGGACATAGCGTTGGCTACCCGTGATATTGCTGAAG
AGCTTGGCGGCGAATGGGCTGACCGCTTCCTCGTGCTTTACGGTATCGCCGCTCCCGATTCGCAGCGCAT
CGCCTTCTATCGCCTTCTTGACGAGTTCTTCTGAGCGGGACTCTGGGGTTCGAAATGACCGACCAAGCGA
CGCCCAACCTGCCATCACGATGGCCGCAATAAAATATCTTTATTTTCATTACATCTGTGTGTTGGTTTTT
TGTGTGAATCGATAGCGATAAGGATCCTCTTTGCGCTTGCGTTTTCCCTTGTCCAGATAGCCCAGTAGCT
GACATTCATCCGGGGTCAGCACCGTTTCTGCGGACTGGCTTTCTACCCGGTATCAGCTCACTCAAAGGCG
GTAATACGGTTATCCACAGAATCAGGGGATAACGCAGGAAAGAACATGTGAGCAAAAGGCCAGCAAAAGG
CCAGGAACCGTAAAAAGGCCGCGTTGCTGGCGTTTTTCCATAGGCTCCGCCCCCCTGACGAGCATCACAA
AAATCGACGCTCAAGTCAGAGGTGGCGAAACCCGACAGGACTATAAAGATACCAGGCGTTTCCCCCTGGA
AGCTCCCTCGTGCGCTCTCCTGTTCCGACCCTGCCGCTTACCGGATACCTGTCCGCCTTTCTCCCTTCGG
GAAGCGTGGCGCTTTCTCATAGCTCACGCTGTAGGTATCTCAGTTCGGTGTAGGTCGTTCGCTCCAAGCT
GGGCTGTGTGCACGAACCCCCCGTTCAGCCCGACCGCTGCGCCTTATCCGGTAACTATCGTCTTGAGTCC
AACCCGGTAAGACACGACTTATCGCCACTGGCAGCAGCCACTGGTAACAGGATTAGCAGAGCGAGGTATG
TAGGCGGTGCTACAGAGTTCTTGAAGTGGTGGCCTAACTACGGCTACACTAGAAGGACAGTATTTGGTAT
CTGCGCTCTGCTGAAGCCAGTTACCTTCGGAAAAAGAGTTGGTAGCTCTTGATCCGGCAAACAAACCACC
GCTGGTAGCGGTGGTTTTTTTGTTTGCAAGCAGCAGATTACGCGCAGAAAAAAAGGATTTCAAGAAGATC
CTTTGATCTTTTCTACGGGGTCTGACGCTCAGTGGAACGAAAACTCACGTTAAGGGATTTTGGTCATGAG
ATTATCAAAAAGGATCTTCACCTAGATCCTTTTATAGTCCGGAAATACAGGAACGCACGCTGGATGGCCC
TTCGCTGGGATGGTGAAACCATGAAAAATGGCAGCTTCAGTGGATTAAGTGGGGGTAATGTGGCCTGTAC
CCTCTGGTTGCATAGGTATTCATACGGTTAAAATTTATCAGGCGCGATTGCGGCAGTTTTTCGGGTGGTT
TGTTGCCATTTTTACCTGTCTGCTGCCGTGATCGCGCTGAACGCGTTTTAGCGGTGCGTACAATTAAGGG
ATTATGGTAAATCCACTTACTGTCTGCCCTCGTAGCCATCGAGATAAACCGCAGTACTCCGGCCACGATG
CGTCCGGCGTAGAGGATCGAGATCT
Features (pLannotate 1.2.2; 20 found; start..end, strand, type, name):
    140..517     +  enhancer       CMV enhancer: human cytomegalovirus immediate early enhancer
    519..718     +  promoter       CMV promoter: human cytomegalovirus (CMV) immediate early promoter
    857..989     +  intron         chimeric intron: chimera between introns from human β-globin and immunoglobulin heavy chain genes
   1033..1051    +  promoter       T7 promoter: promoter for bacteriophage T7 RNA polymerase
   1065..1154    +  CDS            IL6 (fragment): IL6_HUMAN - Also known as IFNB2. Experimental evidence at protein level: Swiss-Prot protein existence level 1. Acts as an essential factor in bone homeostasis and on vessels directly or indirectly by induction of VEGF, resulting in increased angiogenesis activity and vascular permeability (PubMed:17075861, PubMed:12794819). Induces, through 'trans-signaling' and synergistically with IL1B and TNF, the production of VEGF (PubMed:12794819). Involved in metabolic controls, is discharged into the bloodstream after muscle contraction increasing lipolysis and improving insulin resistance (PubMed:2082
   1224..4064    +  CDS            GABBR1: GABR1_HUMAN - Also known as GPRC3A. Experimental evidence at protein level: Swiss-Prot protein existence level 1. Isoform 1E may regulate the formation of functional GABBR1/GABBR2 heterodimers by competing for GABBR2 binding. This could explain the observation that certain small molecule ligands exhibit differential affinity for central versus peripheral sites. From Homo sapiens (Human).
   4073..4128    +  misc_feature   MCS: pUC18/19 multiple cloning site
   4135..4184    +  CDS            SET1 (fragment): solubility-enhancement tag derived from T7 phage gene 10B
   4192..4211    +  terminator     T7 terminator (fragment): transcription terminator for bacteriophage T7 RNA polymerase
   4233..4354    -  polyA_signal   SV40 poly(A) signal: SV40 polyadenylation signal
   4377..4445    -  CDS            large T antigen (fragment): large T antigen from SV40 (simian virus 40)
   4450..4482    +  rep_origin     M13 ori (fragment): M13 bacteriophage origin of replication; arrow indicates direction of (+) strand synthesis
   4483..4534    -  misc_feature   bom (fragment): basis of mobility region from pBR322
   4599..4956    +  promoter       SV40 promoter: SV40 enhancer and early promoter
   4971..5018    +  promoter       EM7 promoter: synthetic bacterial promoter&nbsp
   5050..5841    +  CDS            neo: KKA2_KLEPN - Also known as kan, nptII. Experimental evidence at protein level: Swiss-Prot protein existence level 1. Resistance to kanamycin, neomycin, paromomycin, ribostamycin, butirosin and gentamicin B. From Klebsiella pneumoniae.
   5908..5956    +  polyA_signal   poly(A) signal: synthetic polyadenylation signal
   5977..6066    -  CDS            tnpA (fragment): TN5P_ECOLX - Also known as tnp. Experimental evidence at protein level: Swiss-Prot protein existence level 1. Mediates transposition of transposon Tn5 by a 'cut and paste' mechanism. First, the monomeric transposase binds the 19 bp inverted DNA repeats flanking the transposon. Then, dimerization of the DNA- bound transposase creates a synaptic DNA complex. After nicking of the first DNA strand, excision of the transposon proceeds through a series of intermediates. The transposase then mediates the insertion of the transposon at a new site by strand transfer. The activity of the wild- type tran
   6195..6783    -  rep_origin     ori: high-copy-number ColE1/pMB1/pBR322/pUC origin of replication
   6899..7182    +  misc_feature   cer region: ColE1-derived recombination site that helps to maintain plasmids as monomers
