[The description below was written by a language model from this plasmid's Addgene catalogue record and pLannotate feature annotations shown in this document.]
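Description:
HiBiT-GABBR1 Fusion Vector is a mammalian expression plasmid, built on the pBiT3.1-N [CMV/HiBiT/Blast] backbone, that expresses human GABBR1 (the GABA-B receptor subunit 1, a class C G protein-coupled receptor) with an N-terminal HiBiT tag. It is propagated in E. coli as a high-copy plasmid through a ColE1/pUC-type origin with kanamycin selection. A ColE1-derived cer site is also annotated, which helps keep the plasmid monomeric.

Transcription of the fusion is driven by the human CMV immediate-early enhancer and promoter, followed by a chimeric β-globin/immunoglobulin intron that generally improves mRNA processing and expression. A T7 promoter lies just upstream of the coding region. The open reading frame begins with a short fragment matching human IL6, most plausibly serving as a secretion signal peptide. That would place the N-terminal tag on the extracellular face of the receptor, although the record does not say so explicitly. The wild-type GABBR1 coding sequence follows, then a remnant multiple cloning site and an SV40 polyadenylation signal. HiBiT itself is not picked up by the automated annotation. As a very short peptide tag it presumably sits in the unannotated gap between the IL6 fragment and GABBR1.

There is a discrepancy on selection. The catalogue lists blasticidin as the mammalian marker, but the feature table shows only an SV40/EM7 dual-promoter cassette driving neo (nptII), which confers kanamycin resistance in bacteria and would typically give G418 resistance in mammalian cells. HiBiT complements LgBiT to reconstitute NanoLuc luciferase, so such constructs are typically used for luminescent quantification of protein abundance, surface expression or trafficking.
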