Addgene plasmid #238620: HiBiT-GABBR1 Fusion Vector
Purpose: Express HiBiT-GABBR1 Fusion Protein in Mammalian Cells under a CMV promoter
Depositing lab: Promega Corporation.
Backbone
  Vector backbone: pBiT3.1-N [CMV/HiBiT/Blast] Vector
  Vector type: Mammalian Expression
  Selectable markers: Blasticidin
Growth in bacteria
  Bacterial resistance: Kanamycin, 50 μg/mL
  Growth temperature: 37°C
  Growth strain: DH5alpha
  Copy number: High Copy
Gene/Insert
  Gene/Insert name: GABBR1
  Species: H. sapiens (human)
  Mutation: None
  Entrez Gene: GABBR1 (a.k.a. GABABR1, GABBR1-3, GB1, GPRC3A, NEDLC)
  Promoter: CMV
  Tag / fusion protein: HiBiT (N terminal on backbone)
  Cloning method: Other
Terms and licenses: Academic/Nonprofit Terms; Industry Terms
How to cite: HiBiT-GABBR1 Fusion Vector was a gift from Promega Corporation (Addgene plasmid # 238620)
